Addgene plasmid #102325: pCDH-SIRT6
Purpose: Human SIRT6 for mammalian expression
Depositing lab: Hening Lin. Depositing organization: Cornell University. Publication: Identifying the functional contribution of the defatty-acylase activity of SIRT6. Zhang X, Khan S, Jiang H, Antonyak MA, Chen X, Spiegelman NA, Shrimp JH, Cerione RA, Lin H. Nat Chem Biol. 2016 Aug;12(8):614-20. doi: 10.1038/nchembio.2106. Epub 2016 Jun 20. PubMed 27322069.
Backbone
  Vector backbone: pCDH
  Backbone size w/o insert (bp): 7384
  Total vector size (bp): 8452
  Vector type: Mammalian Expression, Lentiviral
  Selectable markers: Puromycin
Growth in bacteria
  Bacterial resistance: Ampicillin, 100 μg/mL
  Growth temperature: 37°C
  Growth strain: NEB Stable
  Copy number: High Copy
Gene/Insert
  Gene/Insert name: SIRT6
  Species: H. sapiens (human)
  Insert size (bp): 1068
  GenBank ID: CR457200
  Entrez Gene: SIRT6 (a.k.a. SIR2L6, hSIRT6)
  Promoter: CMV
  Tag / fusion protein: None
  Cloning method: Restriction Enzyme; 5′ cloning site EcoRI (not destroyed); 3′ cloning site BamHI (not destroyed)
  Sequencing primers: 5′ CMV; 3′ CTCTAGGCACCCGTTCAATTGC
Terms and licenses: Academic/Nonprofit Terms; Industry Terms: Not Available to Industry
How to cite: pCDH-SIRT6 was a gift from Hening Lin (Addgene plasmid # 102325 ; http://n2t.net/addgene:102325 ; RRID:Addgene_102325)
