[The description below was written by a language model from this plasmid's Addgene catalogue record and pLannotate feature annotations shown in this document.]
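Description:
pCDH-SIRT6 is a third-generation-style HIV-1-based lentiviral transfer plasmid built on the pCDH backbone for expressing untagged human SIRT6 in mammalian cells. It is about 8.5 kb in total and is propagated in E. coli through a high-copy ColE1/pUC-type origin with ampicillin resistance (β-lactamase). Small fragments of lac, rop and bom sequences near the origin are backbone remnants with no evident role in the construct's function.

The viral portion begins with a chimeric RSV promoter fused to a truncated HIV-1 5' LTR, an arrangement that normally allows Tat-independent transcription of the genomic RNA in packaging cells. It is followed by the Ψ packaging signal with a partial gag region, the Rev response element for nuclear export of the unspliced transcript, and the cPPT/CTS, which aids nuclear import of the proviral DNA. Downstream, a CMV immediate-early promoter drives the roughly 1.07 kb SIRT6 open reading frame, cloned between EcoRI and BamHI sites that both remain intact. A second cassette uses the EF-1α core promoter joined to an HTLV-1 LTR segment to express puromycin N-acetyltransferase, so transfected or transduced cells can be selected with puromycin. A WPRE enhances transcript stability and expression, and the unit ends with a truncated 3' LTR, followed by an SV40 polyadenylation signal and SV40 origin outside the viral region.

The plasmid can be transfected directly or packaged into lentivirus, with helper functions supplied in trans, to generate cells stably overexpressing SIRT6. SIRT6 is an NAD-dependent deacylase, and the associated study examined the functional contribution of its defatty-acylase activity.
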