Features (pLannotate 1.2.2; 28 found; start..end, strand, type, name):
     50..276     +  promoter       RSV promoter: Rous sarcoma virus enhancer/promoter
    277..457     +  LTR            5' LTR (truncated): truncated 5' long terminal repeat (LTR) from HIV-1
    504..629     +  misc_feature   HIV-1 Ψ: packaging signal of human immunodeficiency virus type 1
    613..951     +  CDS            HIV-1 gag (fragment): gag protein from human immunodeficiency virus 1; gag
   1122..1355    +  misc_feature   RRE: The Rev response element (RRE) of HIV-1 allows for Rev-dependent mRNA export from the nucleus to the cytoplasm.
   1732..1832    +  CDS            Rev (fragment): human immunodeficiency virus 1 (HIV-1) Rev protein; rev; enhances nuclear export of unspliced and incompletely spliced viral mRNAs
   1851..1967    +  misc_feature   cPPT/CTS: central polypurine tract and central termination sequence of HIV-1
   1980..2056    +  enhancer       CMV enhancer (fragment): human cytomegalovirus immediate early enhancer
   2057..2260    +  promoter       CMV promoter: human cytomegalovirus (CMV) immediate early promoter
   2343..3407    +  CDS            SIRT6: SIR6_HUMAN - Also known as SIR2L6. Experimental evidence at protein level: Swiss-Prot protein existence level 1. NAD-dependent protein deacetylase involved in various processes including telomere maintenance and gene expression, and consequently has roles in genomic stability, cell senescence and apoptosis (PubMed:18337721, PubMed:19135889, PubMed:19625767, PubMed:21362626). Has very weak deacetylase activity and can bind NAD(+) in the absence of acetylated substrate (PubMed:21362626). Has deacetylase activity towards histone H3K9Ac and H3K56Ac (PubMed:19625767, PubMed:21362626). Modulates ace
   3458..3669    +  promoter       EF-1α core promoter: core promoter for human elongation factor EF-1α
   3682..3950    +  LTR            5' LTR (truncated): truncated 5' long terminal repeat (LTR) from human T-cell leukemia virus (HTLV) type 1
   3977..4576    +  CDS            PuroR: puromycin N-acetyltransferase; pac from Streptomyces alboniger; confers resistance to puromycin
   4583..5171    +  misc_feature   WPRE: woodchuck hepatitis virus posttranscriptional regulatory element
   5166..5273    +  CDS            nef (fragment): NEF_SIVS4 - Experimental evidence at protein level: Swiss-Prot protein existence level 1. Interferes with TCR signaling from the cell membrane. Interacts with CD247/TCRZ (TCR zeta chain) and exert potent down- regulation of cell surface TCR/CD3 complexes. From Simian immunodeficiency virus (isolate F236/smH4) (SIV-sm) (Simian immunodeficiency virus sooty mangabey monkey).
   5298..5478    +  LTR            5' LTR (truncated): truncated 5' long terminal repeat (LTR) from HIV-1
   5550..5671    +  polyA_signal   SV40 poly(A) signal: SV40 polyadenylation signal
   5711..5846    +  rep_origin     SV40 ori: SV40 origin of replication
   5903..5919    -  protein_bind   lac operator: The lac repressor binds to the lac operator to inhibit transcription in E. coli. This inhibition can be relieved by adding lactose or isopropyl-β-D-thiogalactopyranoside (IPTG). lac repressor encoded by lacI
   5927..5957    -  promoter       lac promoter: promoter for the E. coli lac operon
   5972..5993    -  protein_bind   CAP binding site: CAP binding activates transcription in the presence of cAMP. E. coli catabolite activator protein
   6006..6098    -  CDS            lacI (fragment): lac repressor; lacI; The lac repressor binds to the lac operator to inhibit transcription in E. coli. This inhibition can be relieved by adding lactose or isopropyl-β-D-thiogalactopyranoside (IPTG).
   6281..6869    -  rep_origin     ori: high-copy-number ColE1/pMB1/pBR322/pUC origin of replication
   7040..7900    -  CDS            AmpR: β-lactamase; bla; confers resistance to ampicillin, carbenicillin, and related antibiotics
   7901..8005    -  promoter       AmpR promoter: bla
   8100..8135    +  CDS            rop (fragment): Rop protein, which maintains plasmids at low copy number; rop
   8237..8336    +  misc_feature   bom (fragment): basis of mobility region from pBR322
   8342..36      -  CDS            lacZα (fragment) (across the origin): LacZα fragment of β-galactosidase; lacZ fragment
>Addgene plasmid #102325 | pCDH-SIRT6 | addgene full sequence | sequence record 198051 | Addgene NGS Result
TTTCCCAGTCACGACGTTGTAAAACGACGGCCAGTGCCAAGCTGACGCGTGTAGTCTTATGCAATACTCT
TGTAGTCTTGCAACATGGTAACGATGAGTTAGCAACATGCCTTACAAGGAGAGAAAAAGCACCGTGCATG
CCGATTGGTGGAAGTAAGGTGGTACGATCGTGCCTTATTAGGAAGGCAACAGACGGGTCTGACATGGATT
GGACGAACCACTGAATTGCCGCATTGCAGAGATATTGTATTTAAGTGCCTAGCTCGATACATAAACGGGT
CTCTCTGGTTAGACCAGATCTGAGCCTGGGAGCTCTCTGGCTAACTAGGGAACCCACTGCTTAAGCCTCA
ATAAAGCTTGCCTTGAGTGCTTCAAGTAGTGTGTGCCCGTCTGTTGTGTGACTCTGGTAACTAGAGATCC
CTCAGACCCTTTTAGTCAGTGTGGAAAATCTCTAGCAGTGGCGCCCGAACAGGGACTTGAAAGCGAAAGG
GAAACCAGAGGAGCTCTCTCGACGCAGGACTCGGCTTGCTGAAGCGCGCACGGCAAGAGGCGAGGGGCGG
CGACTGGTGAGTACGCCAAAAATTTTGACTAGCGGAGGCTAGAAGGAGAGAGATGGGTGCGAGAGCGTCA
GTATTAAGCGGGGGAGAATTAGATCGCGATGGGAAAAAATTCGGTTAAGGCCAGGGGGAAAGAAAAAATA
TAAATTAAAACATATAGTATGGGCAAGCAGGGAGCTAGAACGATTCGCAGTTAATCCTGGCCTGTTAGAA
ACATCAGAAGGCTGTAGACAAATACTGGGACAGCTACAACCATCCCTTCAGACAGGATCAGAAGAACTTA
GATCATTATATAATACAGTAGCAACCCTCTATTGTGTGCATCAAAGGATAGAGATAAAAGACACCAAGGA
AGCTTTAGACAAGATAGAGGAAGAGCAAAACAAAAGTAAGACCACCGCACAGCAAGCGGCCACTGATCTT
CAGACCTGGAGGAGGAGATATGAGGGACAATTGGAGAAGTGAATTATATAAATATAAAGTAGTAAAAATT
GAACCATTAGGAGTAGCACCCACCAAGGCAAAGAGAAGAGTGGTGCAGAGAGAAAAAAGAGCAGTGGGAA
TAGGAGCTTTGTTCCTTGGGTTCTTGGGAGCAGCAGGAAGCACTATGGGCGCAGCGTCAATGACGCTGAC
GGTACAGGCCAGACAATTATTGTCTGGTATAGTGCAGCAGCAGAACAATTTGCTGAGGGCTATTGAGGCG
CAACAGCATCTGTTGCAACTCACAGTCTGGGGCATCAAGCAGCTCCAGGCAAGAATCCTGGCTGTGGAAA
GATACCTAAAGGATCAACAGCTCCTGGGGATTTGGGGTTGCTCTGGAAAACTCATTTGCACCACTGCTGT
GCCTTGGAATGCTAGTTGGAGTAATAAATCTCTGGAACAGATTTGGAATCACACGACCTGGATGGAGTGG
GACAGAGAAATTAACAATTACACAAGCTTAATACACTCCTTAATTGAAGAATCGCAAAACCAGCAAGAAA
AGAATGAACAAGAATTATTGGAATTAGATAAATGGGCAAGTTTGTGGAATTGGTTTAACATAACAAATTG
GCTGTGGTATATAAAATTATTCATAATGATAGTAGGAGGCTTGGTAGGTTTAAGAATAGTTTTTGCTGTA
CTTTCTATAGTGAATAGAGTTAGGCAGGGATATTCACCATTATCGTTTCAGACCCACCTCCCAACCCCGA
GGGGACCCGACAGGCCCGAAGGAATAGAAGAAGAAGGTGGAGAGAGAGACAGAGACAGATCCATTCGATT
AGTGAACGGATCTCGACGGTATCGGTTAACTTTTAAAAGAAAAGGGGGGATTGGGGGGTACAGTGCAGGG
GAAAGAATAGTAGACATAATAGCAACAGACATACAAACTAAAGAATTACAAAAACAAATTACAAAATTCA
AAATTTTATCGATACTAGTATTATGCCCAGTACATGACCTTATGGGACTTTCCTACTTGGCAGTACATCT
ACGTATTAGTCATCGCTATTACCATGGTGATGCGGTTTTGGCAGTACATCAATGGGCGTGGATAGCGGTT
TGACTCACGGGGATTTCCAAGTCTCCACCCCATTGACGTCAATGGGAGTTTGTTTTGGCACCAAAATCAA
CGGGACTTTCCAAAATGTCGTAACAACTCCGCCCCATTGACGCAAATGGGCGGTAGGCGTGTACGGTGGG
AGGTTTATATAAGCAGAGCTCGTTTAGTGAACCGTCAGATCGCCTGGAGACGCCATCCACGCTGTTTTGA
CCTCCATAGAAGATTCTAGAGCTAGCGAATTCATGTCGGTGAATTACGCGGCGGGGCTGTCGCCGTACGC
GGACAAGGGCAAGTGCGGCCTCCCGGAGATCTTCGACCCCCCGGAGGAGCTGGAGCGGAAGGTGTGGGAA
CTGGCGAGGCTGGTCTGGCAGTCTTCCAGTGTGGTGTTCCACACGGGTGCCGGCATCAGCACTGCCTCTG
GCATCCCCGACTTCAGGGGTCCCCACGGAGTCTGGACCATGGAGGAGCGAGGTCTGGCCCCCAAGTTCGA
CACCACCTTTGAGAGCGCGCGGCCCACGCAGACCCACATGGCGCTGGTGCAGCTGGAGCGCGTGGGCCTC
CTCCGCTTCCTGGTCAGCCAGAACGTGGACGGGCTCCATGTGCGCTCAGGCTTCCCCAGGGACAAACTGG
CAGAGCTCCACGGGAACATGTTTGTGGAAGAATGTGCCAAGTGTAAGACGCAGTACGTCCGAGACACAGT
CGTGGGCACCATGGGCCTGAAGGCCACGGGCCGGCTCTGCACCGTGGCTAAGGCAAGGGGGCTGCGAGCC
TGCAGGGGAGAGCTGAGGGACACCATCCTAGACTGGGAGGACTCCCTGCCCGACCGGGACCTGGCACTCG
CCGATGAGGCCAGCAGGAACGCCGACCTGTCCATCACGCTGGGTACATCGCTGCAGATCCGGCCCAGCGG
GAACCTGCCGCTGGCTACCAAGCGCCGGGGAGGCCGCCTGGTCATCGTCAACCTGCAGCCCACCAAGCAC
GACCGCCATGCTGACCTCCGCATCCATGGCTACGTTGACGAGGTCATGACCCGGCTCATGAAGCACCTGG
GGCTGGAGATCCCCGCCTGGGACGGCCCCCGTGTGCTGGAGAGGGCGCTGCCACCCCTGCCCCGCCCGCC
CACCCCCAAGCTGGAGCCCAAGGAGGAATCTCCCACCCGGATCAACGGCTCTATCCCCGCCGGCCCCAAG
CAGGAGCCCTGCGCCCAGCACAACGGCTCAGAGCCCGCCAGCCCCAAACGGGAGCGGCCCACCAGCCCTG
CCCCCCACAGACCCCCCAAAAGGGTGAAGGCCAAGGCGGTCCCCAGCTGAGGATCCGCGGCCGCGAAGGA
TCTGCGATCGCTCCGGTGCCCGTCAGTGGGCAGAGCGCACATCGCCCACAGTCCCCGAGAAGTTGGGGGG
AGGGGTCGGCAATTGAACGGGTGCCTAGAGAAGGTGGCGCGGGGTAAACTGGGAAAGTGATGTCGTGTAC
TGGCTCCGCCTTTTTCCCGAGGGTGGGGGAGAACCGTATATAAGTGCAGTAGTCGCCGTGAACGTTCTTT
TTCGCAACGGGTTTGCCGCCAGAACACAGCTGAAGCTTCGAGGGGCTCGCATCTCTCCTTCACGCGCCCG
CCGCCCTACCTGAGGCCGCCATCCACGCCGGTTGAGTCGCGTTCTGCCGCCTCCCGCCTGTGGTGCCTCC
TGAACTGCGTCCGCCGTCTAGGTAAGTTTAAAGCTCAGGTCGAGACCGGGCCTTTGTCCGGCGCTCCCTT
GGAGCCTACCTAGACTCAGCCGGCTCTCCACGCTTTGCCTGACCCTGCTTGCTCAACTCTACGTCTTTGT
TTCGTTTTCTGTTCTGCGCCGTTACAGATCCAAGCTGTGACCGGCGCCTACGCTAGATGACCGAGTACAA
GCCCACGGTGCGCCTCGCCACCCGCGACGACGTCCCCAGGGCCGTACGCACCCTCGCCGCCGCGTTCGCC
GACTACCCCGCCACGCGCCACACCGTCGATCCGGACCGCCACATCGAGCGGGTCACCGAGCTGCAAGAAC
TCTTCCTCACGCGCGTCGGGCTCGACATCGGCAAGGTGTGGGTCGCGGACGACGGCGCCGCGGTGGCGGT
CTGGACCACGCCGGAGAGCGTCGAAGCGGGGGCGGTGTTCGCCGAGATCGGCCCGCGCATGGCCGAGTTG
AGCGGTTCCCGGCTGGCCGCGCAGCAACAGATGGAAGGCCTCCTGGCGCCGCACCGGCCCAAGGAGCCCG
CGTGGTTCCTGGCCACCGTCGGCGTCTCGCCCGACCACCAGGGCAAGGGTCTGGGCAGCGCCGTCGTGCT
CCCCGGAGTGGAGGCGGCCGAGCGCGCCGGGGTGCCCGCCTTCCTGGAGACCTCCGCGCCCCGCAACCTC
CCCTTCTACGAGCGGCTCGGCTTCACCGTCACCGCCGACGTCGAGGTGCCCGAAGGACCGCGCACCTGGT
GCATGACCCGCAAGCCCGGTGCCTGAGTCGACAATCAACCTCTGGATTACAAAATTTGTGAAAGATTGAC
TGGTATTCTTAACTATGTTGCTCCTTTTACGCTATGTGGATACGCTGCTTTAATGCCTTTGTATCATGCT
ATTGCTTCCCGTATGGCTTTCATTTTCTCCTCCTTGTATAAATCCTGGTTGCTGTCTCTTTATGAGGAGT
TGTGGCCCGTTGTCAGGCAACGTGGCGTGGTGTGCACTGTGTTTGCTGACGCAACCCCCACTGGTTGGGG
CATTGCCACCACCTGTCAGCTCCTTTCCGGGACTTTCGCTTTCCCCCTCCCTATTGCCACGGCGGAACTC
ATCGCCGCCTGCCTTGCCCGCTGCTGGACAGGGGCTCGGCTGTTGGGCACTGACAATTCCGTGGTGTTGT
CGGGGAAATCATCGTCCTTTCCTTGGCTGCTCGCCTGTGTTGCCACCTGGATTCTGCGCGGGACGTCCTT
CTGCTACGTCCCTTCGGCCCTCAATCCAGCGGACCTTCCTTCCCGCGGCCTGCTGCCGGCTCTGCGGCCT
CTTCCGCGTCTTCGCCTTCGCCCTCAGACGAGTCGGATCTCCCTTTGGGCCGCCTCCCCGCCTGGTACCT
TTAAGACCAATGACTTACAAGGCAGCTGTAGATCTTAGCCACTTTTTAAAAGAAAAGGGGGGACTGGAAG
GGCTAATTCACTCCCAACGAAGATAAGATCTGCTTTTTGCTTGTACTGGGTCTCTCTGGTTAGACCAGAT
CTGAGCCTGGGAGCTCTCTGGCTAACTAGGGAACCCACTGCTTAAGCCTCAATAAAGCTTGCCTTGAGTG
CTTCAAGTAGTGTGTGCCCGTCTGTTGTGTGACTCTGGTAACTAGAGATCCCTCAGACCCTTTTAGTCAG
TGTGGAAAATCTCTAGCAGTAGTAGTTCATGTCATCTTATTATTCAGTATTTATAACTTGCAAAGAAATG
AATATCAGAGAGTGAGAGGAACTTGTTTATTGCAGCTTATAATGGTTACAAATAAAGCAATAGCATCACA
AATTTCACAAATAAAGCATTTTTTTCACTGCATTCTAGTTGTGGTTTGTCCAAACTCATCAATGTATCTT
ATCATGTCTGGCTCTAGCTATCCCGCCCCTAACTCCGCCCATCCCGCCCCTAACTCCGCCCAGTTCCGCC
CATTCTCCGCCCCATGGCTGACTAATTTTTTTTATTTATGCAGAGGCCGAGGCCGCCTCGGCCTCTGAGC
TATTCCAGAAGTAGTGAGGAGGCTTTTTTGGAGGCCTAGACTTTTGCAGAGACCAAATTCGTAATCATGT
CATAGCTGTTTCCTGTGTGAAATTGTTATCCGCTCACAATTCCACACAACATACGAGCCGGAAGCATAAA
GTGTAAAGCCTGGGGTGCCTAATGAGTGAGCTAACTCACATTAATTGCGTTGCGCTCACTGCCCGCTTTC
CAGTCGGGAAACCTGTCGTGCCAGCTGCATTAATGAATCGGCCAACGCGCGGGGAGAGGCGGTTTGCGTA
TTGGGCGCTCTTCCGCTTCCTCGCTCACTGACTCGCTGCGCTCGGTCGTTCGGCTGCGGCGAGCGGTATC
AGCTCACTCAAAGGCGGTAATACGGTTATCCACAGAATCAGGGGATAACGCAGGAAAGAACATGTGAGCA
AAAGGCCAGCAAAAGGCCAGGAACCGTAAAAAGGCCGCGTTGCTGGCGTTTTTCCATAGGCTCCGCCCCC
CTGACGAGCATCACAAAAATCGACGCTCAAGTCAGAGGTGGCGAAACCCGACAGGACTATAAAGATACCA
GGCGTTTCCCCCTGGAAGCTCCCTCGTGCGCTCTCCTGTTCCGACCCTGCCGCTTACCGGATACCTGTCC
GCCTTTCTCCCTTCGGGAAGCGTGGCGCTTTCTCATAGCTCACGCTGTAGGTATCTCAGTTCGGTGTAGG
TCGTTCGCTCCAAGCTGGGCTGTGTGCACGAACCCCCCGTTCAGCCCGACCGCTGCGCCTTATCCGGTAA
CTATCGTCTTGAGTCCAACCCGGTAAGACACGACTTATCGCCACTGGCAGCAGCCACTGGTAACAGGATT
AGCAGAGCGAGGTATGTAGGCGGTGCTACAGAGTTCTTGAAGTGGTGGCCTAACTACGGCTACACTAGAA
GAACAGTATTTGGTATCTGCGCTCTGCTGAAGCCAGTTACCTTCGGAAAAAGAGTTGGTAGCTCTTGATC
CGGCAAACAAACCACCGCTGGTAGCGGTGGTTTTTTTGTTTGCAAGCAGCAGATTACGCGCAGAAAAAAA
GGATCTCAAGAAGATCCTTTGATCTTTTCTACGGGGTCTGACGCTCAGTGGAACGAAAACTCACGTTAAG
GGATTTTGGTCATGAGATTATCAAAAAGGATCTTCACCTAGATCCTTTTAAATTAAAAATGAAGTTTTAA
ATCAATCTAAAGTATATATGAGTAAACTTGGTCTGACAGTTACCAATGCTTAATCAGTGAGGCACCTATC
TCAGCGATCTGTCTATTTCGTTCATCCATAGTTGCCTGACTCCCCGTCGTGTAGATAACTACGATACGGG
AGGGCTTACCATCTGGCCCCAGTGCTGCAATGATACCGCGAGACCCACGCTCACCGGCTCCAGATTTATC
AGCAATAAACCAGCCAGCCGGAAGGGCCGAGCGCAGAAGTGGTCCTGCAACTTTATCCGCCTCCATCCAG
TCTATTAATTGTTGCCGGGAAGCTAGAGTAAGTAGTTCGCCAGTTAATAGTTTGCGCAACGTTGTTGCCA
TTGCTACAGGCATCGTGGTGTCACGCTCGTCGTTTGGTATGGCTTCATTCAGCTCCGGTTCCCAACGATC
AAGGCGAGTTACATGATCCCCCATGTTGTGCAAAAAAGCGGTTAGCTCCTTCGGTCCTCCGATCGTTGTC
AGAAGTAAGTTGGCCGCAGTGTTATCACTCATGGTTATGGCAGCACTGCATAATTCTCTTACTGTCATGC
CATCCGTAAGATGCTTTTCTGTGACTGGTGAGTACTCAACCAAGTCATTCTGAGAATAGTGTATGCGGCG
ACCGAGTTGCTCTTGCCCGGCGTCAATACGGGATAATACCGCGCCACATAGCAGAACTTTAAAAGTGCTC
ATCATTGGAAAACGTTCTTCGGGGCGAAAACTCTCAAGGATCTTACCGCTGTTGAGATCCAGTTCGATGT
AACCCACTCGTGCACCCAACTGATCTTCAGCATCTTTTACTTTCACCAGCGTTTCTGGGTGAGCAAAAAC
AGGAAGGCAAAATGCCGCAAAAAAGGGAATAAGGGCGACACGGAAATGTTGAATACTCATACTCTTCCTT
TTTCAATATTATTGAAGCATTTATCAGGGTTATTGTCTCATGAGCGGATACATATTTGAATGTATTTAGA
AAAATAAACAAATAGGGGTTCCGCGCACATTTCCCCGAAAAGTGCCACCTGACGTCTAAGAAACCATTAT
TATCATGACATTAACCTATAAAAATAGGCGTATCACGAGGCCCTTTCGTCTCGCGCGTTTCGGTGATGAC
GGTGAAAACCTCTGACACATGCAGCTCCCGGAGACGGTCACAGCTTGTCTGTAAGCGGATGCCGGGAGCA
GACAAGCCCGTCAGGGCGCGTCAGCGGGTGTTGGCGGGTGTCGGGGCTGGCTTAACTATGCGGCATCAGA
GCAGATTGTACTGAGAGTGCACCATATGCGGTGTGAAATACCGCACAGATGCGTAAGGAGAAAATACCGC
ATCAGGCGCCATTCGCCATTCAGGCTGCGCAACTGTTGGGAAGGGCGATCGGTGCGGGCCTCTTCGCTAT
TACGCCAGCTGGCGAAAGGGGGATGTGCTGCAAGGCGATTAAGTTGGGTAACGCCAGGGT
